Addgene plasmid #105392: pJOG176
Purpose: Synthetic biology
Depositing lab: Johannes Stuttmann. Depositing organization: Martin-Luther-Universitaet Halle-Wittenberg. Publication: Peripheral infrastructure vectors and an extended set of plant parts for the Modular Cloning system. Gantner J, Ordon J, Ilse T, Kretschmer C, Gruetzner R, Lofke C, Dagdas Y, Burstenbinder K, Marillonnet S, Stuttmann J. PLoS One. 2018 May 30;13(5):e0197185. doi: 10.1371/journal.pone.0197185. eCollection 2018. PubMed 29847550.
Backbone
  Vector backbone: pAGM1301 (Engler et al., 2014)
  Vector type: Synthetic Biology
Growth in bacteria
  Bacterial resistance: Spectinomycin, 50 μg/mL
  Growth temperature: 37°C
  Growth strain: DH5alpha
  Copy number: High Copy
Gene/Insert
  Gene/Insert name: mEGFP (GFP variant)
  Mutation: BsaI/ BpiI restriction sites removed
  Cloning method: Restriction Enzyme; 5′ cloning site BpiI (destroyed during cloning); 3′ cloning site BpiI (destroyed during cloning)
  Sequencing primers: 5′ CTTTGAGTGAGCTGATACCG; 3′ GGGTTCCGCGCACATTTC
Terms and licenses: Academic/Nonprofit Terms; Industry Terms: Not Available to Industry
How to cite: pJOG176 was a gift from Johannes Stuttmann (Addgene plasmid # 105392 ; http://n2t.net/addgene:105392 ; RRID:Addgene_105392)
