[The description below was written by a language model from this plasmid's Addgene catalogue record and pLannotate feature annotations shown in this document.]
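Description:
pJOG176 is a small (about 3 kb) Modular Cloning (MoClo) parts plasmid for synthetic biology, built in the pAGM1301 backbone and belonging to an extended set of plant parts for that system. It is a bacterial storage and donor vector rather than an expression construct. It replicates in E. coli from a high-copy ColE1/pUC-type origin and is selected with spectinomycin through the aadA gene, which the annotation places downstream of a bla-type (AmpR) promoter. The short integrase, gentamicin acetyltransferase and lacI fragments picked up by the automated annotation are probably remnants of the resistance cassette and backbone, not functional genes.

The payload is the coding sequence of mEGFP, a monomeric, constitutively fluorescent green variant of Aequorea victoria GFP. It has been "domesticated" by removing internal BsaI and BpiI recognition sites, so the module survives the Type IIS restriction–ligation reactions on which Golden Gate/MoClo assembly depends. The insert was introduced through BpiI sites that were destroyed in the process. In this kind of level 0 module the part is normally released later with BsaI, leaving defined overhangs, though the record does not annotate the flanking sites or say which fusion position (for example N- or C-terminal tag, or full coding sequence) the module occupies.

No promoter, terminator or other eukaryotic regulatory element is annotated around mEGFP, consistent with a promoterless building block. Its use is to be combined with separate promoter, coding and terminator modules into transcription units, supplying a fluorescent reporter or fusion tag for higher-order multigene constructs.
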