Features (pLannotate 1.2.2; 7 found; start..end, strand, type, name):
    110..214     +  promoter       AmpR promoter: bla
    205..285     -  CDS            int (fragment): INT2_ECOLX - Protein inferred from homology: Swiss-Prot protein existence level 3. Putative integrase believed to be involved in the insertion of antibiotic resistance genes into plasmids and transposons. From Escherichia coli.
    373..429     +  CDS            GmR (fragment): gentamycin acetyltransferase; aacC1; confers resistance to gentamycin
    436..1224    +  CDS            aadA: S3AD_ECOLX - Experimental evidence at protein level: Swiss-Prot protein existence level 1. Mediates bacterial resistance to the antibiotics streptomycin and spectinomycin. From Escherichia coli.
   1398..1986    +  rep_origin     ori: high-copy-number ColE1/pMB1/pBR322/pUC origin of replication
   2169..2218    +  CDS            lacI (fragment): lac repressor; lacI; The lac repressor binds to the lac operator to inhibit transcription in E. coli. This inhibition can be relieved by adding lactose or isopropyl-β-D-thiogalactopyranoside (IPTG).
   2241..2954    +  CDS            mEGFP: mEGFP is a basic (constitutively fluorescent) green fluorescent protein published in 2002, derived from Aequorea victoria. It has moderate acid sensitivity.
>Addgene plasmid #105392 | pJOG176 | addgene full sequence | sequence record 206717 | Addgene NGS Result
GTGGCTCTTCAGTGGACGAAAGGGCCTCGTGATACGCCTATTTTTATAGGTTAATGTCATGATAATAATG
GTTTCTTAGACGTCAGGTGGCACTTTTCGGGGAAATGTGCGCGGAACCCCTATTTGTTTATTTTTCTAAA
TACATTCAAATATGTATCCGCTCATGAGACAATAACCCTGATAAATGCTTCAATAATATTGAAAAAGGAA
GAGTATGCGCTCACGCAACTGGTCCAGAACCTTGACCGAACGCAGCGGTGGTAACGGCGCAGTGGCGGTT
TTCATGGCTTGTTATGACTGTTTTTTTTTGGGGTACAGTCTATGCCTCGGGCATCCAAGCAGCAAGCGCG
TTACGCCGTGGGTCGATGTTTGATGTTATGGAGCAGCAACGATGTTACGCAGCAGGGCAGTCGCCCTAAA
ACAAAGTTAAACATCATGAGGGAAGCGGTGATCGCCGAAGTATCGACTCAACTATCAGAGGTAGTTGGCG
TCATCGAGCGCCATCTCGAACCGACGTTGCTGGCCGTACATTTGTACGGCTCCGCAGTGGATGGCGGCCT
GAAGCCACACAGCGATATTGATTTGCTGGTTACGGTGACCGTAAGGCTTGATGAAACAACGCGGCGAGCT
TTGATCAACGACCTTTTGGAAACTTCGGCTTCCCCTGGAGAGAGCGAGATTCTCCGCGCTGTAGAAGTCA
CCATTGTTGTGCACGACGACATCATTCCGTGGCGTTATCCAGCTAAGCGCGAACTGCAATTTGGAGAATG
GCAGCGCAATGACATTCTTGCAGGTATCTTCGAGCCAGCCACGATCGACATTGATCTGGCTATCTTGCTG
ACAAAAGCAAGAGAACATAGCGTTGCCTTGGTAGGTCCAGCGGCGGAGGAACTCTTTGATCCGGTTCCTG
AACAGGATCTATTTGAGGCGCTAAATGAAACCTTAACGCTATGGAACTCGCCGCCCGACTGGGCTGGCGA
TGAGCGAAATGTAGTGCTTACGTTGTCCCGCATTTGGTACAGCGCAGTAACCGGCAAAATCGCGCCGAAG
GATGTCGCTGCCGACTGGGCAATGGAGCGCCTGCCGGCCCAGTATCAGCCCGTCATACTTGAAGCTAGAC
AGGCTTATCTTGGACAAGAAGAAGATCGCTTGGCCTCGCGCGCAGATCAGTTGGAAGAATTTGTCCATTA
CGTAAAAGGCGAGATCACCAAGGTAGTCGGCAAATAACTGTCAGACCAAGTTTACTCATATATACTTTAG
ATTGATTTAAAACTTCATTTTTAATTTAAAAGGATCTAGGTGAAGATCCTTTTTGATAATCTCATGACCA
AAATCCCTTAACGTGAGTTTTCGTTCCACTGAGCGTCAGACCCCGTAGAAAAGATCAAAGGATCTTCTTG
AGATCCTTTTTTTCTGCGCGTAATCTGCTGCTTGCAAACAAAAAAACCACCGCTACCAGCGGTGGTTTGT
TTGCCGGATCAAGAGCTACCAACTCTTTTTCCGAAGGTAACTGGCTTCAGCAGAGCGCAGATACCAAATA
CTGTTCTTCTAGTGTAGCCGTAGTTAGGCCACCACTTCAAGAACTCTGTAGCACCGCCTACATACCTCGC
TCTGCTAATCCTGTTACCAGTGGCTGCTGCCAGTGGCGATAAGTCGTGTCTTACCGGGTTGGACTCAAGA
CGATAGTTACCGGATAAGGCGCAGCGGTCGGGCTGAACGGGGGGTTCGTGCACACAGCCCAGCTTGGAGC
GAACGACCTACACCGAACTGAGATACCTACAGCGTGAGCTATGAGAAAGCGCCACGCTTCCCGAAGGGAG
AAAGGCGGACAGGTATCCGGTAAGCGGCAGGGTCGGAACAGGAGAGCGCACGAGGGAGCTTCCAGGGGGA
AACGCCTGGTATCTTTATAGTCCTGTCGGGTTTCGCCACCTCTGACTTGAGCGTCGATTTTTGTGATGCT
CGTCAGGGGGGCGGAGCCTATGGAAAAACGCCAGCAACGCGGCCTTTTTACGGTTCCTGGCCTTTTGCTG
GCCTTTTGCTCACATGTTCTTTCCTGCGTTATCCCCTGATTCTGTGGATAACCGTATTACCGCCTTTGAG
TGAGCTGATACCGCTCGCCGCAGCCGAACGACCGAGCGCAGCGAGTCAGTGAGCGAGGAAGCGGAAGAGC
GCCCAATACGCAAACCGCCTCTCCCCGCGCGTTGGCCGATTCATTAATCACTCTGTGGTCTCATTCGGCT
GTGAGCAAGGGCGAGGAGCTGTTCACCGGGGTGGTGCCCATCCTGGTCGAGCTGGACGGCGACGTAAACG
GCCACAAGTTCAGCGTGTCCGGCGAGGGCGAGGGCGATGCCACCTACGGCAAGCTGACCCTGAAGTTCAT
CTGCACCACCGGCAAGCTGCCCGTGCCCTGGCCCACCCTCGTGACCACCCTGACCTACGGCGTGCAGTGC
TTCAGCCGCTACCCCGACCACATGAAGCAGCACGACTTCTTCAAGTCCGCCATGCCCGAAGGCTACGTCC
AGGAGCGCACCATCTTCTTCAAGGACGACGGCAACTACAAGACCCGCGCCGAGGTGAAGTTCGAGGGCGA
CACCCTGGTGAACCGCATCGAGCTGAAGGGCATCGACTTCAAGGAGGACGGCAACATCCTGGGGCACAAG
CTGGAGTACAACTACAACAGCCACAACGTCTATATCATGGCCGACAAGCAGAAGAACGGCATCAAGGTGA
ACTTCAAGATCCGCCACAACATCGAGGACGGCAGCGTGCAGCTCGCCGACCACTACCAGCAGAACACCCC
CATCGGCGACGGCCCCGTGCTGCTGCCCGACAACCACTACCTGAGTACTCAGTCCAAGCTGAGCAAAGAC
CCCAACGAGAAGCGCGATCACATGGTCCTGCTGGAGTTCGTGACCGCCGCCGGGATCACTCTCGGCATGG
ACGAGCTGTACAAATGAGCTTTGAGACCACGAA
